Addgene plasmid #48980: pAW8ENdeI-6XDSR
Purpose: (Empty Backbone) for Cre-lox cassette exchange of untagged gene sequences together with 6 copies of the core DSR motif into the S. pombe urg1 locus
Depositing lab: Tony Carr. Depositing organization: University of Sussex. Publication: Optimisation of the Schizosaccharomyces pombe urg1 Expression System. Watson AT, Daigaku Y, Mohebi S, Etheridge TJ, Chahwan C, Murray JM, Carr AM. PLoS One. 2013 Dec 20;8(12):e83800. doi: 10.1371/journal.pone.0083800. PubMed 24376751.
Backbone
  Vector backbone: pUC
  Vector type: Cre/Lox
  Selectable markers: LEU2
Growth in bacteria
  Bacterial resistance: Ampicillin, 100 μg/mL
  Growth temperature: 37°C
  Growth strain: DH5alpha
  Copy number: High Copy
Gene/Insert
  Cloning method: Restriction Enzyme
Terms and licenses: Academic/Nonprofit Terms; Industry Terms: Not Available to Industry
Depositor comments: This plasmid contains a wild-type loxP site and a mutant loxP site termed loxM3. Addgene's mapping software can not differentiate between the two sites and identifies the loxM3 site as loxP. The locations of the loxP and loxM3 sites are: loxP = 3859-3892 loxM3 = 4050-4083
How to cite: pAW8ENdeI-6XDSR was a gift from Tony Carr (Addgene plasmid # 48980 ; http://n2t.net/addgene:48980 ; RRID:Addgene_48980)
