[The description below was written by a language model from this plasmid's Addgene catalogue record and pLannotate feature annotations shown in this document.]
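Description:
pAW8ENdeI-6XDSR is an 8.35 kb empty-backbone shuttle plasmid built on pUC for Cre-lox recombination-mediated cassette exchange in the fission yeast Schizosaccharomyces pombe. In E. coli it replicates at high copy from the ColE1/pUC origin and is selected with ampicillin through the bla gene. In S. pombe it is maintained episomally by the ars1 autonomously replicating sequence and selected through the S. cerevisiae LEU2 gene, which is driven by its own promoter. Several short annotated fragments (rop, bom, lacI, lacZα, NFS1, hus5, calmodulin) appear to be backbone remnants or incidental matches rather than functional parts.

The working part is a short exchange cassette flanked by a wild-type loxP site and, about 160 bp downstream, a heterospecific mutant site called loxM3. The depositor notes that mapping software may mislabel loxM3 as loxP, and the feature table given here does not annotate it at all. A small piece of urg1 promoter sequence lies just inside loxP. According to the catalogue entry, the cassette accepts an untagged gene sequence by restriction cloning, and the plasmid name suggests an NdeI site for this. The cassette also carries six copies of the core DSR motif, which the feature table does not annotate. The record does not explain what the motif does.

The plasmid also supplies its own recombinase, a Cre coding sequence under the thiamine-repressible nmt1 promoter. Because loxP and loxM3 do not recombine with each other, Cre expression in a host strain with matching sites at urg1 swaps the cloned gene plus the DSR repeats into that chromosomal locus. There the gene comes under the uracil-inducible urg1 promoter. The construct belongs to a toolkit for optimising urg1-based regulated expression.
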