Features (pLannotate 1.2.2; 22 found; start..end, strand, type, name):
    103..243     -  CDS            NFS1 (fragment): NFS1_YEAST - Also known as SPL1 From Saccharomyces cerevisiae (strain ATCC 204508 / S288c) (Baker's yeast).
    349..414     -  CDS            hus5 (fragment): UBC9_SCHPO - Also known as ubc9. Experimental evidence at protein level: Swiss-Prot protein existence level 1. Catalyzes the covalent attachment of ubiquitin-like protein SUMO/Smt3 to other proteins. Required for efficient recovery from DNA damage or S-phase arrest and normal mitosis. This may be as part of a checkpoint independent recovery process. From Schizosaccharomyces pombe (strain 972 / ATCC 24843) (Fission yeast).
    575..1354    +  rep_origin     ars1: Schizosaccharomyces pombe autonomously replicating sequence ars1
   1433..1482    -  misc_feature   bom (fragment): basis of mobility region from pBR322
   1584..1619    -  CDS            rop (fragment): Rop protein, which maintains plasmids at low copy number; rop
   1714..1818    +  promoter       AmpR promoter: bla
   1819..2679    +  CDS            AmpR: β-lactamase; bla; confers resistance to ampicillin, carbenicillin, and related antibiotics
   2850..3438    +  rep_origin     ori: high-copy-number ColE1/pMB1/pBR322/pUC origin of replication
   3621..3713    +  CDS            lacI (fragment): lac repressor; lacI; The lac repressor binds to the lac operator to inhibit transcription in E. coli. This inhibition can be relieved by adding lactose or isopropyl-β-D-thiogalactopyranoside (IPTG).
   3726..3747    +  protein_bind   CAP binding site: CAP binding activates transcription in the presence of cAMP. E. coli catabolite activator protein
   3762..3792    +  promoter       lac promoter: promoter for the E. coli lac operon
   3800..3816    +  protein_bind   lac operator: The lac repressor binds to the lac operator to inhibit transcription in E. coli. This inhibition can be relieved by adding lactose or isopropyl-β-D-thiogalactopyranoside (IPTG). lac repressor encoded by lacI
   3859..3892    +  protein_bind   loxP: Cre-mediated recombination occurs in the 8-bp core sequence (GCATACAT). Cre recombinase
   3899..3935    +  promoter       urg1 promoter (fragment): urg1 promoter from Schizosaccharomyces pombe, conferring rapid uracil-induced expression
   4086..4243    +  CDS            lacZα (fragment): LacZα fragment of β-galactosidase; lacZ fragment
   4249..4300    -  misc_feature   bom (fragment): basis of mobility region from pBR322
   4311..4327    +  CDS            calmodulin (fragment): calcium-binding protein
   4875..5867    -  CDS            Cre: site-specific recombinase Cre is a site-specific recombinase from bacteriophage P1. Recombination occurs at loxP sequences.
   5917..5955    -  CDS            Cre (fragment): site-specific recombinase Cre is a site-specific recombinase from bacteriophage P1. Recombination occurs at loxP sequences.
   5958..6563    -  promoter       nmt1 promoter (fragment): wild-type nmt1 promoter from Schizosaccharomyces pombe, conferring strong thiamine-repressible expression
   6581..6970    +  promoter       LEU2 promoter: S. cerevisiae LEU2
   7001..8092    +  CDS            LEU2: LEU3_YEAST - Experimental evidence at protein level: Swiss-Prot protein existence level 1. Catalyzes the oxidation of 3-carboxy-2-hydroxy-4- methylpentanoate (3-isopropylmalate) to 3-carboxy-4-methyl-2- oxopentanoate. The product decarboxylates to 4-methyl-2 oxopentanoate. From Saccharomyces cerevisiae (strain ATCC 204508 / S288c) (Baker's yeast).
>Addgene plasmid #48980 | pAW8ENdeI-6XDSR | depositor full sequence | sequence record 71721 | pAW8ENdeI-6XDSR sequence 8352 bps
CAAAAAGTTAGGTGTAACAGAAAATCATGAAACTATGATTTCTAATTTATATATTGGAGGATTTTCTCTA
AAAAAAAAAATACAACAAATAAAAAACACTCAATGACCTGACCATTTGATGGAGTTTAAGTCAATACCTT
CTTGAACCATTTCCCATAATGGTGAAAGTTCCCTCAAGAATTTTACTCTGTCAGAAACGGCCTTAACGAC
GTAGTCGATCCGGACGATGGCCAACCTTCCAATTCATTAAATCGAGTCCTCCATCAGATGATTTACAAGG
TTTTGCATAGAATCCCTAAGTAAGAGAAGTTGTTAGTGATTTCTTCAAGTTTACTAAAATTTACATACAA
ATGGATGATCTCTTCTCCATTGTTTCCTTTCTTCTTGCAAACGCGTTTTACAAAGAGATGACATGCTATT
TTCTGATTATTTTTTTCTATAGTTTTCTATTTTGTACGTCCTTGGGAGTCCGAAATGTAAAATCGGGGTA
TGGTTAGTAGCGGCAGCGTTCATTATGGTATATAAAAGATAAAAAGTAGGGGCAAGCGAGACAGAATGGG
ATACAAGGGCATCGTCTATAATTATAGCTAAAAATTGTATTTTAATTTGTATTTTTTGTAATTTTATTTC
TCATTGTTTTACTTAAAATGAATGCGAATTAGAGAAAACTTCAACGAAATGTCAAAATAAGCTCAGCAAA
ATATACAATTTTAGGGAAAGCGATCAGCAACTTATTCTCCGGTGTAGATTCTTTTTCTTCATAAATTCCA
ACAATGTAACTGCCAATTGATTTTTCTCTAGATGCTAATAAATTGAAACTAATGAATATAATAACACAGG
TTTTGATAAATTGTAAACTCTTACTCAAAAAAAGAATGTTAAAACTAATTTAACCTTTTTATAAAGGCTC
ATGGCGTTAAAGAGGATAGTAAAAATTCTACAATTTTTTAATTTAATGTCACAATTGTCTTGCGAATATA
ATTCTATTAATTTTCGCTAACTGCTGTTTTAGTACTATTACTTTCAATATGCCTTATATGCAACTTTAAT
TCATGAAGAATGCAATATTTTTGCAATCTTTCTTGTACTGAGCGCTTTTTATCATTTAGTACTCATTATT
TAATTTTTCAGTAAAGGGCAATAAATAAATTTGTAGAAGATGCAATGTAATCTCCTCTATCCTTTTGCTC
ATGTTTATGAGTATACCTAGTCTAGAAAGGCTTGTATTTAAAATATTATTCAATAAAAATTCACAATTTT
TACGACATGTGCTACCATTCACTTAACTTCCTGATTATAAAATTGGTTCGTTTATACTAATTACTTAAGT
ACCTTTAACTAAACAAAATGCCTATATATATATTAATTTACAATGAGTGTCAGATAAGTCACTATGTCCG
AGTGGTTAAGGAGTTAGACTCGCCATCGATGGTATGGTGCACTCTCAGTACAATCTGCTCTGATGCCGCA
TAGTTAAGCCAGCCCCGACACCCGCCAACACCCGCTGACGCGCCCTGACGGGCTTGTCTGCTCCCGGCAT
CCGCTTACAGACAAGCTGTGACCGTCTCCGGGAGCTGCATGTGTCAGAGGTTTTCACCGTCATCACCGAA
ACGCGCGAGACGAAAGGGCCTCGTGATACGCCTATTTTTATAGGTTAATGTCATGATAATAATGGTTTCT
TAGACGTCAGGTGGCACTTTTCGGGGAAATGTGCGCGGAACCCCTATTTGTTTATTTTTCTAAATACATT
CAAATATGTATCCGCTCATGAGACAATAACCCTGATAAATGCTTCAATAATATTGAAAAAGGAAGAGTAT
GAGTATTCAACATTTCCGTGTCGCCCTTATTCCCTTTTTTGCGGCATTTTGCCTTCCTGTTTTTGCTCAC
CCAGAAACGCTGGTGAAAGTAAAAGATGCTGAAGATCAGTTGGGTGCACGAGTGGGTTACATCGAACTGG
ATCTCAACAGCGGTAAGATCCTTGAGAGTTTTCGCCCCGAAGAACGTTTTCCAATGATGAGCACTTTTAA
AGTTCTGCTATGTGGCGCGGTATTATCCCGTATTGACGCCGGGCAAGAGCAACTCGGTCGCCGCATACAC
TATTCTCAGAATGACTTGGTTGAGTACTCACCAGTCACAGAAAAGCATCTTACGGATGGCATGACAGTAA
GAGAATTATGCAGTGCTGCCATAACCATGAGTGATAACACTGCGGCCAACTTACTTCTGACAACGATCGG
AGGACCGAAGGAGCTAACCGCTTTTTTGCACAACATGGGGGATCATGTAACTCGCCTTGATCGTTGGGAA
CCGGAGCTGAATGAAGCCATACCAAACGACGAGCGTGACACCACGATGCCTGTAGCAATGGCAACAACGT
TGCGCAAACTATTAACTGGCGAACTACTTACTCTAGCTTCCCGGCAACAATTAATAGACTGGATGGAGGC
GGATAAAGTTGCAGGACCACTTCTGCGCTCGGCCCTTCCGGCTGGCTGGTTTATTGCTGATAAATCTGGA
GCCGGTGAGCGTGGGTCTCGCGGTATCATTGCAGCACTGGGGCCAGATGGTAAGCCCTCCCGTATCGTAG
TTATCTACACGACGGGGAGTCAGGCCACTATGGATGAACGAAATAGACAGATCGCTGAGATAGGTGCCTC
ACTGATTAAGCATTGGTAACTGTCAGACCAAGTTTACTCATATATACTTTAGATTGATTTAAAACTTCAT
TTTTAATTTAAAAGGATCTAGGTGAAGATCCTTTTTGATAATCTCATGACCAAAATCCCTTAACGTGAGT
TTTCGTTCCACTGAGCGTCAGACCCCGTAGAAAAGATCAAAGGATCTTCTTGAGATCCTTTTTTTCTGCG
CGTAATCTGCTGCTTGCAAACAAAAAAACCACCGCTACCAGCGGTGGTTTGTTTGCCGGATCAAGAGCTA
CCAACTCTTTTTCCGAAGGTAACTGGCTTCAGCAGAGCGCAGATACCAAATACTGTTCTTCTAGTGTAGC
CGTAGTTAGGCCACCACTTCAAGAACTCTGTAGCACCGCCTACATACCTCGCTCTGCTAATCCTGTTACC
AGTGGCTGCTGCCAGTGGCGATAAGTCGTGTCTTACCGGGTTGGACTCAAGACGATAGTTACCGGATAAG
GCGCAGCGGTCGGGCTGAACGGGGGGTTCGTGCACACAGCCCAGCTTGGAGCGAACGACCTACACCGAAC
TGAGATACCTACAGCGTGAGCTATGAGAAAGCGCCACGCTTCCCGAAGGGAGAAAGGCGGACAGGTATCC
GGTAAGCGGCAGGGTCGGAACAGGAGAGCGCACGAGGGAGCTTCCAGGGGGAAACGCCTGGTATCTTTAT
AGTCCTGTCGGGTTTCGCCACCTCTGACTTGAGCGTCGATTTTTGTGATGCTCGTCAGGGGGGCGGAGCC
TATGGAAAAACGCCAGCAACGCGGCCTTTTTACGGTTCCTGGCCTTTTGCTGGCCTTTTGCTCACATGTT
CTTTCCTGCGTTATCCCCTGATTCTGTGGATAACCGTATTACCGCCTTTGAGTGAGCTGATACCGCTCGC
CGCAGCCGAACGACCGAGCGCAGCGAGTCAGTGAGCGAGGAAGCGGAAGAGCGCCCAATACGCAAACCGC
CTCTCCCCGCGCGTTGGCCGATTCATTAATGCAGCTGGCACGACAGGTTTCCCGACTGGAAAGCGGGCAG
TGAGCGCAACGCAATTAATGTGAGTTAGCTCACTCATTAGGCACCCCAGGCTTTACACTTTATGCTTCCG
GCTCGTATGTTGTGTGGAATTGTGAGCGGATAACAATTTCACACAGGAAACAGCTATGACCATGATTACG
CCAAGCTTATAACTTCGTATAGCATACATTATACGAAGTTATTGCTAGCCGTTTTCTTCAATTACTAAAT
TAGAACTAATTCAATCATATGCTGGCATGCGGAGAGCTCGGAGTCGACGAGACTAGTTTAAACTCCGTAT
TAAACCCATTCTTAAACAGAACTTTAAACGGCAGGTTAAACGTAATGTTAAACCCCGGGATAACTTCGTA
TATGGTATTATATACGAAGTTATGAATTCACTGGCCGTCGTTTTACAACGTCGTGACTGGGAAAACCCTG
GCGTTACCCAACTTAATCGCCTTGCAGCACATCCCCCTTTCGCCAGCTGGCGTAATAGCGAAGAGGCCCG
CACCGATCGCCCTTCCCAACAGTTGCGCAGCCTGAATGGCGAATGGCGCCTGATGCGGTATTTTCTCCTT
ACGCATCTGTGCGGTATTTCACACCGCATACCATCGTCCGGATCAATGAAGTAGATGAGTTTACTACCTG
TATATACTTTTTTTTTTGTCAAAGTCACTTTTATGGCATTTCCATGTTGAAGGATTAGCCACAGCACTAA
ATTTTCAGCGTATGATTGCTTTTAAATATTTAATTTTCATCGTTTTTTAATTAATATTCAAAACGATTTA
ATGCCTTCTACATCTGAAGTCAAGCTCATAGACTCGGGTTGGGTAGCTAAAACTACATCTAACACGAAGG
GGTATAGCCTTCTTAAAGTATACTCATGTATAAACGTTTTGGGTTCATATTTTTGGGCCACGTGGTTTAT
AAAAATTCTTAACTACACCACTCGGTATCCCGCACCCGTCTACGTTTCTACGATTTCGAGCTAATATTGA
GTAAAGTGATTAGCAAAAAAAATAAAAGTACTCGTTGTCGGAGATCAAGAATTTTTCTATTATCTCATCT
AAACCACTTTCTAAAAGCGAAAAACAAAATCGTAATATGCAGCTTGAATGGGCTTCCATAGTTTGAAAGA
AAAACCCTAGCAGTACTGGCAAGGGAGACATTCCTTTTACCTGGCTAATCGCCATCTTCCAGCAGGCGCA
CCATTGCCCCTGTTTCACTATCCAGGTTACGGATATAGTTCATGACAATATTTACATTGGTCCAGCCACC
AGCTTGCATGATCTCCGGTATTGAAACTCCAGCGCGGGCCATATCTCGCGCGGCTCCGACACGGGCACTG
TGTCCAGACCAGGCCAGGTATCTCTGACCAGAGTCATCCTTAGCGCCGTAAATCAATCGATGAGTTGCTT
CAAAAATCCCTTCCAGGGCGCGAGTTGATAGCTGGCTGGTGGCAGATGGCGCGGCAACACCATTTTTTCT
GACCCGGCAAAACAGGTAGTTATTCGGATCATCAGCTACACCAGAGACGGAAATCCATCGCTCGACCAGT
TTAGTTACCCCCAGGCTAAGTGCCTTCTCTACACCTGCGGTGCTAACCAGCGTTTTCGTTCTGCCAATAT
GGATTAACATTCTCCCACCGTCAGTACGTGAGATATCTTTAACCCTGATCCTGGCAATTTCGGCTATACG
TAACAGGGTGTTATAAGCAATCCCCAGAAATGCCAGATTACGTATATCCTGGCAGCGATCGCTATTTTCC
ATGAGTGAACGAACCTGGTCGAAATCAGTGCGTTCGAACGCTAGAGCCTGTTTTGCACGTTCACCGGCAT
CAACGTTTTCTTTTCGGATCCGCCGCATAACCAGTGAAACAGCATTGCTGTCACTTGGTCGTGGCAGCCC
GGACCGACGATGAAGCATGTTTAGCTGGCCCAAATGTTGCTGGATAGTTTTTACTGCCAGACCGCGCGCC
TGAAGATATAGAAGATAATCGCGAACATCTTCAGGTTCTGCGGGAAACCATTTCCGGTTATTCAACTTGC
ACCATGCCGCCCACGACCGGCAAACGGACAGAAGCATTTTCCAGGTATGCTCAGAAAACGCCTGGCGATC
CCTGAACATGTCCATCAGGTTCTTGCGAACCTCATCACTCGTTGCATCGACCGGTAACTTTTAGATTAAC
ATTTGTTTAAATATGAAATTAGGCAATGTAACATACTGCAGGCAAATTTTGGTGTACGGTAAGTAAATTG
GACATAAGATTTAACAAAGCGACTATAAGTCAGAAAGTGAGAATGAGATTGAAATAATTAATTCAACTTA
TTCAATTGATGATATGCCAGGATTCCTCTTCCTTTATCTTCAATGTTTCGATTAACAGGTCCATTATCCG
GTTTTTAGTTTCGCTGCACATTGCCGAATGACAATCGGATTCCTTTAAGCTATGCTTTTGCCCTGTTTTC
TCTCCCCAGTAATCGTTGGGTGACTGAACCATCCAGTAGCCGAGAGTTACGTTTTTCCTGATTTAATAAA
TATCCATATCTATTTGTCTCGTGGTGTTTTACAGCAACTAACCGAAATTACTATTTTGCATCATCCAACC
ATAAAGAGACAACAATAATTCTAGAAAACATATAACAAGTGTTTTTTTCTATTTACGTCTCATACGCAAA
GTCCACTTTACCATGTTTTGGAAACTTGTACCCAACCATTCATTTTTCGATTTTGTAATGAGGCTCTTTT
CTTCTAACAATCATTGAGGTCATTATCATGTGTCCTCACCTATTGTTTAAATTGAGGCTTGCGCTATTCC
CAAAATTGTGGGTATTATTTTCATATATCAGTATCTGCAATTTCGGTTCAACTCCGGAAGCTCGGTACCC
AACTGTGGGAATACTCAGGTATCGTAAGATGCAAGAGTTCGAATCTCTTAGCAACCATTATTTTTTTTCT
CTCAACATAACGAGAACACACAGGGGCGCTATCGCACAGAATCAAATTCGATGACTGGAAATTTTTTGTT
AATTTCAGAGGTCGCCTGACGCATATACCTTTTTCAACTGAAAAATTGGGAGAAAAAGGAAAGGTGAGAG
CGCCGGAACCGGCTTTTCATATAGAATAGAGAAGCGTTCATGACTAAATGCTTGCATCACAATACTTGAA
GTTGACAATATTATTTAAGGACCTATTGTTTTTTCCAATAGGTGGTTAGCAATCGTCTTACTTTCTAACT
TTTCTTACCTTTTACATTTCAGCAATATATATATATATATATATATATATTTCAAGGATATACCATTGTA
ATGTCTGCCCCTAAGAAGATCGTCGTTTTGCCAGGTGACCACGTTGGTCAAGAAATCACAGCCGAAGCCA
TTAAGGTTCTTAAAGCTATTTCTGATGTTCGTTCCAATGTCAAGTTCGATTTCGAAAATCATTTAATTGG
TGGTGCTGCTATCGATGCTACAGGTGTTCCACTTCCAGATGAGGCGCTGGAAGCCTCCAAGAAGGCTGAT
GCCGTTTTGTTAGGTGCTGTGGGTGGTCCTAAATGGGGTACCGGTAGTGTTAGACCTGAACAAGGTTTAC
TAAAAATCCGTAAAGAACTTCAATTGTACGCCAACTTAAGACCATGTAACTTTGCATCCGACTCTCTTTT
AGACTTATCTCCAATCAAGCCACAATTTGCTAAAGGTACTGACTTCGTTGTTGTTAGAGAATTAGTGGGA
GGTATTTACTTTGGTAAGAGAAAGGAAGACGATGGTGATGGTGTCGCTTGGGATAGTGAACAATACACCG
TTCCAGAAGTGCAAAGAATCACAAGAATGGCCGCTTTCATGGCCCTACAACATGAGCCACCATTGCCTAT
TTGGTCCTTGGATAAAGCTAATGTTTTGGCCTCTTCAAGATTATGGAGAAAAACTGTGGAGGAAACCATC
AAGAACGAATTTCCTACATTGAAAGTTCAACATCAATTGATTGATTCTGCCGCCATGATCCTAGTTAAGA
ACCCAACCCACCTAAATGGTATTATAATCACCAGCAACATGTTTGGTGATATCATCTCCGATGAAGCCTC
CGTTATCCCAGGCTCCTTGGGTTTGTTGCCATCTGCGTCCTTGGCCTCTTTGCCAGACAAGAACACCGCA
TTTGGTTTGTACGAACCATGCCACGGTTCCGCTCCAGATTTGCCAAAGAATAAGGTCAACCCTATCGCCA
CTATCTTGTCTGCTGCAATGATGTTGAAATTGTCATTGAACTTGCCTGAAGAAGGTAAAGCCATTGAAGA
TGCAGTTAAAAAGGTTTTGGATGCAGGTATCAGAACTGGTGATTTAGGTGGTTCCAACAGTACCACCGAA
GTCGGTGATGCTGTCGCCGAAGAAGTTAAGAAAATCCTTGCTTAAAAAGATTCTCTTTTTTTGTGATATT
TGTACATAAACTTTATAAATGAAATTCATAATAGAAACGACACGAAATTACAAAATGGAATATGTTCATA
GGGTAGACGAAACTATATACGCAATCTACATACATTTATCAAGAAGGAGAAAAAGGAGGATGTAAAGGAA
TACAGGTAAGCAAATTGATACTAATGGCTCAACGTGATAAGGAAAAAGAATTGCACTTTAACATTAATAT
TGACAAGGAGGAGGGCATCACA
