>Addgene plasmid #48980 | pAW8ENdeI-6XDSR | addgene partial sequence | sequence record 76134 | M13pUC-Rev 5'-AGCGGATAACAATTTCACACAGG-3'
CCAGCTTATAACTTCGTATAGCATACATTATACGAAGTTATTGCTAGCCGTTTTCTGNGNGTNAANTGNN
ANNNNNNATTCAATCATATGCTGGCATGCGGAGAGCTCGGAGTCGACGAGACTAGTTTAAACTCCGTATT
AAACCCATTCTTAAACAGAACTTTAAACGGCAGGTTAAACGTAATGTTAAACCCCGGGATAACTTCGTAT
ATGGTATTATATACGAAGTTATGAATTCACTGGCCGTCGTTTTACAACGTCGTGACTGGGAAAACCCTGG
CGTTACCCAACTTAATCGCCTTGCAGCACATCCCCCTTTCGCCAGCTGGCGTAATAGCGAAGAGGCCCGC
ACCGATCGCCCTTCCCAACAGTTGCGCAGCCTGAATGGCGAATGGCGCCTGATGCGGTATTTTCTCCTTA
CGCATCTGTGCGGTATTTCACACCGCATACCATCGTCCGGATCAATGAAGTAGATGAGTTTACTACCTGT
ATATACTTTTTTTTTTGTCAAAGTCACTTTTATGGCATTTCCATGTTGAAGGATTANCCACAGCACTAAA
TTTTCAGCGTATGATTGCTTTTAAATATTTAATTTTCATCGTTTTTTAATTAATATTCAAAACGATTTAA
TGCCTTCTACATCTGAA
