>Addgene plasmid #48980 | pAW8ENdeI-6XDSR | addgene partial sequence | sequence record 76755 | ColEterm 5'-agctgataccgctcgccgcagccgaacg-3'
AGCGCCCAATACGCAAACCGCCTCTCCCCGCGCGTTGGCCGATTCATTAATGCAGCTGGCACGACAGGTT
TCCCGACTGGAAAGCGGGCAGTGAGCGCAACGCAATTAATGTGAGTTAGCTCACTCATTAGGCACCCCAG
GCTTTACACTTTATGCTTCCGGCTCGTATGTTGTGTGGAATTGTGAGCGGATAACAATTTCACACAGGAA
ACAGCTATGACCATGATTACGCCAAGCTTATAACTTCGTATAGCATACATTATACGAAGTTATTGCTAGC
CGTTTTCTTCAATTACTAAATTAGAACTAATTCAATCATATGCTGGCATGCGGAGAGCTCGGAGTCGACG
AGACTAGTTTAAACTCCGTATTAAACCCATTCTTAAACAGAACTTTAAACGGCAGGTTAAACGTAATGTT
AAACCCCGGGATAACTTCGTATATGGTATTATATACGAAGTTATGAATTCACTGGCCGTCGTTTTACAAC
GTCGTGACTGGGAAAACCCTGGCGTTACCCAACTTAATCGCCTTGCAGCACATCCCCCTTTCGCCAGCTG
GCGTAATAGCGAAGAGGCCCGCACCGATCGCCCTTCCCAACAGTTGCGCAGCCTGAATGGCGAATGGCGC
CTGATGCGGTATTTTCTCCTTACGCATCTGTGCGGTATTTCACACCGCATACCATCGTCCGGATCAATGA
AGTAGATGAGTTTACTACCTGTATATACTTTTTTTTTTGTCAAAGTCACTTTTATGGCATTTCCATGTTG
AAGGATTAGCCACAGCACTAAATTTTCAGCGTATGATTGCTTTTAAATATTTAATTTTCATCGTTTTTTA
ATTAATATTCAAAACGATTTAATGCCTTCTACATCTGAAGTCAAGCTCATAGACTCGGGT
